>Addgene plasmid #142274 | TFORF0501 | addgene full sequence | sequence record 427306 | Addgene NGS Result
TTAATGTAGTCTTATGCAATACTCTTGTAGTCTTGCAACATGGTAACGATGAGTTAGCAACATGCCTTAC
AAGGAGAGAAAAAGCACCGTGCATGCCGATTGGTGGAAGTAAGGTGGTACGATCGTGCCTTATTAGGAAG
GCAACAGACGGGTCTGACATGGATTGGACGAACCACTGAATTGCCGCATTGCAGAGATATTGTATTTAAG
TGCCTAGCTCGATACATAAACGGGTCTCTCTGGTTAGACCAGATCTGAGCCTGGGAGCTCTCTGGCTAAC
TAGGGAACCCACTGCTTAAGCCTCAATAAAGCTTGCCTTGAGTGCTTCAAGTAGTGTGTGCCCGTCTGTT
GTGTGACTCTGGTAACTAGAGATCCCTCAGACCCTTTTAGTCAGTGTGGAAAATCTCTAGCAGTGGCGCC
CGAACAGGGACTTGAAAGCGAAAGGGAAACCAGAGGAGCTCTCTCGACGCAGGACTCGGCTTGCTGAAGC
GCGCACGGCAAGAGGCGAGGGGCGGCGACTGGTGAGTACGCCAAAAATTTTGACTAGCGGAGGCTAGAAG
GAGAGAGATGGGTGCGAGAGCGTCAGTATTAAGCGGGGGAGAATTAGATCGCGATGGGAAAAAATTCGGT
TAAGGCCAGGGGGAAAGAAAAAATATAAATTAAAACATATAGTATGGGCAAGCAGGGAGCTAGAACGATT
CGCAGTTAATCCTGGCCTGTTAGAAACATCAGAAGGCTGTAGACAAATACTGGGACAGCTACAACCATCC
CTTCAGACAGGATCAGAAGAACTTAGATCATTATATAATACAGTAGCAACCCTCTATTGTGTGCATCAAA
GGATAGAGATAAAAGACACCAAGGAAGCTTTAGACAAGATAGAGGAAGAGCAAAACAAAAGTAAGACCAC
CGCACAGCAAGCGGCCGCTGATCTTCAGACCTGGAGGAGGAGATATGAGGGACAATTGGAGAAGTGAATT
ATATAAATATAAAGTAGTAAAAATTGAACCATTAGGAGTAGCACCCACCAAGGCAAAGAGAAGAGTGGTG
CAGAGAGAAAAAAGAGCAGTGGGAATAGGAGCTTTGTTCCTTGGGTTCTTGGGAGCAGCAGGAAGCACTA
TGGGCGCAGCGTCAATGACGCTGACGGTACAGGCCAGACAATTATTGTCTGGTATAGTGCAGCAGCAGAA
CAATTTGCTGAGGGCTATTGAGGCGCAACAGCATCTGTTGCAACTCACAGTCTGGGGCATCAAGCAGCTC
CAGGCAAGAATCCTGGCTGTGGAAAGATACCTAAAGGATCAACAGCTCCTGGGGATTTGGGGTTGCTCTG
GAAAACTCATTTGCACCACTGCTGTGCCTTGGAATGCTAGTTGGAGTAATAAATCTCTGGAACAGATTTG
GAATCACACGACCTGGATGGAGTGGGACAGAGAAATTAACAATTACACAAGCTTAATACACTCCTTAATT
GAAGAATCGCAAAACCAGCAAGAAAAGAATGAACAAGAATTATTGGAATTAGATAAATGGGCAAGTTTGT
GGAATTGGTTTAACATAACAAATTGGCTGTGGTATATAAAATTATTCATAATGATAGTAGGAGGCTTGGT
AGGTTTAAGAATAGTTTTTGCTGTACTTTCTATAGTGAATAGAGTTAGGCAGGGATATTCACCATTATCG
TTTCAGACCCACCTCCCAACCCCGAGGGGACCCATGCATTGCATCTCAATTAGTCAGCAACCAGGTGTGG
AAAGTCCCCAGGCTCCCCAGCAGGCAGAAGTATGCAAAGCATGCGTCTCAATTAGTCAGCAACCATAGTC
CCGCCCCTAACTCCGCCCATCCCGCCCCTAACTCCGCCCAGTTCCGCCCATTCTCCGCCCCATGGCTGAC
TAATTTTTTTTATTTATGCAGAGGCCGAGGCCGCCTCGGCCTCTGAGCTATTCCAGAAGTAGTGAGGAGG
CTTTTTTGGAGGCCTAGGCTTTTGCAAAAAGCTTTCTAGAGGTACCACCGGAGCTTACCATGACCGAGTA
CAAGCCCACGGTGCGCCTCGCCACCCGCGACGACGTCCCCAGGGCCGTACGCACCCTCGCCGCCGCGTTC
GCCGACTACCCCGCCACGCGCCACACCGTCGATCCGGACCGCCACATCGAGCGGGTCACCGAGCTGCAAG
AACTCTTCCTCACGCGCGTCGGGCTCGACATCGGCAAGGTGTGGGTCGCGGACGACGGCGCCGCCGTGGC
GGTCTGGACCACGCCGGAGAGCGTCGAAGCGGGGGCGGTGTTCGCCGAGATCGGCCCGCGCATGGCCGAG
TTGAGCGGTTCCCGGCTGGCCGCGCAGCAACAGATGGAAGGCCTCCTGGCGCCGCACCGGCCCAAGGAGC
CCGCGTGGTTCCTGGCCACCGTCGGCGTCTCGCCCGACCACCAGGGCAAGGGTCTGGGCAGCGCCGTCGT
GCTCCCCGGAGTGGAGGCGGCCGAGCGCGCCGGGGTGCCCGCCTTCCTGGAGACCTCCGCGCCCCGCAAC
CTCCCCTTCTACGAGCGGCTCGGCTTCACCGTCACCGCCGACGTCGAGGTGCCCGAAGGACCGCGCACCT
GGTGCATGACCCGCAAGCCCGGTGCCAGTTAACGAATTCTAGATCTTGAGACAAATGGCAGTATTCATCC
ACAATTTTAAAAGAAAAGGGGGGATTGGGGGGTACAGTGCAGGGGAAAGAATAGTAGACATAATAGCAAC
AGACATACAAACTAAAGAATTACAAAAACAAATTACAAAAATTCAAAATTTTCGGGTTTATTACAGGGAC
AGCAGAGATCCACTTTGGCGCCGGCTCGAGGCCTGCAGGTGCAAAGATGGATAAAGTTTTAAACAGAGAG
GAATCTTTGCAGCTAATGGACCTTCTAGGTCTTGAAAGGAGTGGGAATTGGCTCCGGTGCCCGTCAGTGG
GCAGAGCGCACATCGCCCACAGTCCCCGAGAAGTTGGGGGGAGGGGTCGGCAATTGAACCGGTGCCTAGA
GAAGGTGGCGCGGGGTAAACTGGGAAAGTGATGTCGTGTACTGGCTCCGCCTTTTTCCCGAGGGTGGGGG
AGAACCGTATATAAGTGCAGTAGTCGCCGTGAACGTTCTTTTTCGCAACGGGTTTGCCGCCAGAACACAG
GTAAGTGCCGTGTGTGGTTCCCGCGGGCCTGGCCTCTTTACGGGTTATGGCCCTTGCGTGCCTTGAATTA
CTTCCACCTGGCTGCAGTACGTGATTCTTGATCCCGAGCTTCGGGTTGGAAGTGGGTGGGAGAGTTCGAG
GCCTTGCGCTTAAGGAGCCCCTTCGCCTCGTGCTTGAGTTGAGGCCTGGCCTGGGCGCTGGGGCCGCCGC
GTGCGAATCTGGTGGCACCTTCGCGCCTGTCTCGCTGCTTTCGATAAGTCTCTAGCCATTTAAAATTTTT
GATGACCTGCTGCGACGCTTTTTTTCTGGCAAGATAGTCTTGTAAATGCGGGCCAAGATCTGCACACTGG
TATTTCGGTTTTTGGGGCCGCGGGCGGCGACGGGGCCCGTGCGTCCCAGCGCACATGTTCGGCGAGGCGG
GGCCTGCGAGCGCGGCCACCGAGAATCGGACGGGGGTAGTCTCAAGCTGGCCGGCCTGCTCTGGTGCCTG
GCCTCGCGCCGCCGTGTATCGCCCCGCCCTGGGCGGCAAGGCTGGCCCGGTCGGCACCAGTTGCGTGAGC
GGAAAGATGGCCGCTTCCCGGCCCTGCTGCAGGGAGCTCAAAATGGAGGACGCGGCGCTCGGGAGAGCGG
GCGGGTGAGTCACCCACACAAAGGAAAAGGGCCTTTCCGTCCTCAGCCGTCGCTTCATGTGACTCCACGG
AGTACCGGGCGCCGTCCAGGCACCTCGATTAGTTCTCGAGCTTTTGGAGTACGTCGTCTTTAGGTTGGGG
GGAGGGGTTTTATGCGATGGAGTTTCCCCACACTGAGTGGGTGGAGACTGAAGTTAGGCCAGCTTGGCAC
TTGATGTAATTCTCCTTGGAATTTGCCCTTTTTGAGTTTGGATCTTGGTTCATTCTCAAGCCTCAGACAG
TGGTTCAAAGTTTTTTTCTTCCATTTCAGGTGTCGTGAGGCTAGCACCGCCACCATGGCAGTGGCCCGGG
GAGTCGGAAGCCCGGAGCCAGCGCCGCCGCAGCTATATAAGTGGGGGGGCTGTGGGCTGGGGGAGCCCGG
CAGCGCTTTGGAGAGGCGAGGAGCCGCCGCCCGAGGCCGGTGCGGGCGAGCGAGGGCGCCGCGGCTCCCC
GACTCCTTTCCCAGAGGTGAGTGCCCGAAGCCAGGAGCCCGGGCGCCTAGGTCTGTGCGCTGCGGGGAAC
CCCTACCGCCAGCCTCCCCGCCACCCGCGCGCCCCCAAGCCCAGCGGGCGAGGCCCCGGGCGCCCCACAG
CCGGCGCCGCGCCATGCTCCACCTTAGCGAGTTTTCCGAACCCGACGCGCTCCTCGTCAAGTCCACTGAA
GGCTGTTGCGCCGAACCCAGCGCTGAATTGCCCCGGCTGCCTGCCAGGGACGCTCCCGCGGCCACCGGCT
ACCCTGGAGCAGGCGACTTCTTGAGCTGGGCTTTGAACAGCTGCGGCGCAAGTGGGGACTTAGCCGACTC
CTGCTTCCTGGAGGGGCCTGCGCCCACACCCCCTCCCGGCCTCAGCTACAGCGGTAGCTTCTTCATTCAG
GCAGTGCCCGAACACCCGCACGACCCGGAGGCACTCTTCAACCTCATGTCGGGCATCTTAGGCCTGGCAC
CCTTCCCCGGTCCAGAGGCAGCAGCGTCCAGATCCCCGCTGGATGCCCCTTTTCCTGCGGGGTCCGATGC
CTTGCTGCCGGGTCCGCCGGACCTTTACTCCCCGGATCTGGGCGCTGCCCCTTTCCCAGAGGCGTTCTGG
GAGGCCTCGCCTTGCGCGGGTGCCCCCTCGCAGTGCCTGTATGAGCCTCAGCTCTCCCCGCCCGACGTCA
AGCCCGGCCTCCGGGCGCCTCCCGCCTCGCCAGCGCTGGACGCTGTCTCTGCCTTCAAGGGTCCCTACGC
GCCCTGGGAGCTGCTTTCTGTGGGGGCCCCAGGGAACTGTGGGTCACAGGGAGACTACCAGGCCGCCCCG
GAGGCTCGTTTTCCCGTAATAGGGACCAAGATTGAGGACTTGCTGTCCATCAGCTGCCCTGCGGAACTGC
CGGCCGTCCCAGCCAACAGACTCTATCCCAGCGGGGCCTATGACGCTTTCCCGCTGGCCCCGGGTGACTT
AGGGGAGGGGGCTGAGGGCCTCCCTGGGCTCCTGACCCCTCCTAGTGGGGAGGGAGGGAGTAGCGGCGAC
GGCGGAGAGTTTCTGGCCAGTACGCAGCCTCAGCTTTCCCCGCTGGGCCTTCGCAGCGCCGCCGCGGCGG
ACTTCCCTAAACCTCTGGTGGCGGACATCCCTGGAAGCAGTGGCGTGGCTGCACCACCCGTGCCGCCGCC
GCCGCCCACCCCTTTCCCCCAGGCCAAGGCGCGACGCAAGGGGCGCCGCGGCGGCAAATGCAGCACGCGC
TGCTTCTGCCCGCGGCCGCACGCCAAGGCCTTCGCTTGCCCGGTGGAGAGTTGTGTGCGGAGCTTTGCGC
GCTCCGACGAGCTCAATCGCCACCTGCGCATCCACACGGGCCACAAACCCTTCCAGTGCCGCATCTGCCT
CCGCAACTTCAGCCGCAGCGACCACCTCACCACGCACGTGCGCACCCACACCGGCGAGAAGCCTTTTGCT
TGCGACGTGTGCGGCCGCCGCTTCGCGCGCAGCGATGAGAAGAAACGGCACAGCAAGGTGCACCTCAAGC
AGAAGGCGCGCGCCGAGGAGCGGCTCAAGGGCCTCGGCTTTTACTCGCTGGGCCTCTCCTTCGCTTCTCT
CTAGTAATGAACTAGTCCGTAACTTGAAAGTATTTCGATTTCTTGGCTTTATATATCTTGTGGAAAGGAC
GAGGACACGCATGAATCCATGGACAAACGCGTTAAGTCGACAATCAACCTCTGGATTACAAAATTTGTGA
AAGATTGACTGGTATTCTTAACTATGTTGCTCCTTTTACGCTATGTGGATACGCTGCTTTAATGCCTTTG
TATCATGCTATTGCTTCCCGTATGGCTTTCATTTTCTCCTCCTTGTATAAATCCTGGTTGCTGTCTCTTT
ATGAGGAGTTGTGGCCCGTTGTCAGGCAACGTGGCGTGGTGTGCACTGTGTTTGCTGACGCAACCCCCAC
TGGTTGGGGCATTGCCACCACCTGTCAGCTCCTTTCCGGGACTTTCGCTTTCCCCCTCCCTATTGCCACG
GCGGAACTCATCGCCGCCTGCCTTGCCCGCTGCTGGACAGGGGCTCGGCTGTTGGGCACTGACAATTCCG
TGGTGTTGTCGGGGAAATCATCGTCCTTTCCTTGGCTGCTCGCCTGTGTTGCCACCTGGATTCTGCGCGG
GACGTCCTTCTGCTACGTCCCTTCGGCCCTCAATCCAGCGGACCTTCCTTCCCGCGGCCTGCTGCCGGCT
CTGCGGCCTCTTCCGCGTCTTCGCCTTCGCCCTCAGACGAGTCGGATCTCCCTTTGGGCCGCCTCCCCGC
GTCGACTTTAAGACCAATGACTTACAAGGCAGCTGTAGATCTTAGCCACTTTTTAAAAGAAAAGGGGGGA
CTGGAAGGGCTAATTCACTCCCAACGAAGACAAGATCTGCTTTTTGCTTGTACTGGGTCTCTCTGGTTAG
ACCAGATCTGAGCCTGGGAGCTCTCTGGCTAACTAGGGAACCCACTGCTTAAGCCTCAATAAAGCTTGCC
TTGAGTGCTTCAAGTAGTGTGTGCCCGTCTGTTGTGTGACTCTGGTAACTAGAGATCCCTCAGACCCTTT
TAGTCAGTGTGGAAAATCTCTAGCAGTACGTATAGTAGTTCATGTCATCTTATTATTCAGTATTTATAAC
TTGCAAAGAAATGAATATCAGAGAGTGAGAGGAACTTGTTTATTGCAGCTTATAATGGTTACAAATAAAG
CAATAGCATCACAAATTTCACAAATAAAGCATTTTTTTCACTGCATTCTAGTTGTGGTTTGTCCAAACTC
ATCAATGTATCTTATCATGTCTGGCTCTAGCTATCCCGCCCCTAACTCCGCCCATCCCGCCCCTAACTCC
GCCCAGTTCCGCCCATTCTCCGCCCCATGGCTGACTAATTTTTTTTATTTATGCAGAGGCCGAGGCCGCC
TCGGCCTCTGAGCTATTCCAGAAGTAGTGAGGAGGCTTTTTTGGAGGCCTAGGGACGTACCCAATTCGCC
CTATAGTGAGTCGTATTACGCGCGCTCACTGGCCGTCGTTTTACAACGTCGTGACTGGGAAAACCCTGGC
GTTACCCAACTTAATCGCCTTGCAGCACATCCCCCTTTCGCCAGCTGGCGTAATAGCGAAGAGGCCCGCA
CCGATCGCCCTTCCCAACAGTTGCGCAGCCTGAATGGCGAATGGG
[124 nt withheld, positions 7466-7589]
C
[91 nt withheld, positions 7591-7681]
A
[49 nt withheld, positions 7683-7731]
CCTTTGACGTTGGAGTCCACGTTCTTT
[37 nt withheld, positions 7759-7795]
ACCCTATCTCGGTCTATTCTTTTGATTTATAAGGGATTTTGCCGATTTCGGCCTATTGGTTAAAAAATGA
GCTGATTTAACAAAAATTTAACGCGAATTTTAACAAAATATTAACGCTTACAATTTAGGTGGCACTTTTC
GGGGAAATGTGCGCGGAACCCCTATTTGTTTATTTTTCTAAATACATTCAAATATGTATCCGCTCATGAG
ACAATAACCCTGATAAATGCTTCAATAATATTGAAAAAGGAAGAGTATGAGTATTCAACATTTCCGTGTC
GCCCTTATTCCCTTTTTTGCGGCATTTTGCCTTCCTGTTTTTGCTCACCCAGAAACGCTGGTGAAAGTAA
AAGATGCTGAAGATCAGTTGGGTGCACGAGTGGGTTACATCGAACTGGATCTCAACAGCGGTAAGATCCT
TGAGAGTTTTCGCCCCGAAGAACGTTTTCCAATGATGAGCACTTTTAAAGTTCTGCTATGTGGCGCGGTA
TTATCCCGTATTGACGCCGGGCAAGAGCAACTCGGTCGCCGCATACACTATTCTCAGAATGACTTGGTTG
AGTACTCACCAGTCACAGAAAAGCATCTTACGGATGGCATGACAGTAAGAGAATTATGCAGTGCTGCCAT
AACCATGAGTGATAACACTGCGGCCAACTTACTTCTGACAACGATCGGAGGACCGAAGGAGCTAACCGCT
TTTTTGCACAACATGGGGGATCATGTAACTCGCCTTGATCGTTGGGAACCGGAGCTGAATGAAGCCATAC
CAAACGACGAGCGTGACACCACGATGCCTGTAGCAATGGCAACAACGTTGCGCAAACTATTAACTGGCGA
ACTACTTACTCTAGCTTCCCGGCAACAATTAATAGACTGGATGGAGGCGGATAAAGTTGCAGGACCACTT
CTGCGCTCGGCCCTTCCGGCTGGCTGGTTTATTGCTGATAAATCTGGAGCCGGTGAGCGTGGGTCTCGCG
GTATCATTGCAGCACTGGGGCCAGATGGTAAGCCCTCCCGTATCGTAGTTATCTACACGACGGGGAGTCA
GGCAACTATGGATGAACGAAATAGACAGATCGCTGAGATAGGTGCCTCACTGATTAAGCATTGGTAACTG
TCAGACCAAGTTTACTCATATATACTTTAGATTGATTTAAAACTTCATTTTTAATTTAAAAGGATCTAGG
TGAAGATCCTTTTTGATAATCTCATGACCAAAATCCCTTAACGTGAGTTTTCGTTCCACTGAGCGTCAGA
CCCCGTAGAAAAGATCAAAGGATCTTCTTGAGATCCTTTTTTTCTGCGCGTAATCTGCTGCTTGCAAACA
AAAAAACCACCGCTACCAGCGGTGGTTTGTTTGCCGGATCAAGAGCTACCAACTCTTTTTCCGAAGGTAA
CTGGCTTCAGCAGAGCGCAGATACCAAATACTGTTCTTCTAGTGTAGCCGTAGTTAGGCCACCACTTCAA
GAACTCTGTAGCACCGCCTACATACCTCGCTCTGCTAATCCTGTTACCAGTGGCTGCTGCCAGTGGCGAT
AAGTCGTGTCTTACCGGGTTGGACTCAAGACGATAGTTACCGGATAAGGCGCAGCGGTCGGGCTGAACGG
GGGGTTCGTGCACACAGCCCAGCTTGGAGCGAACGACCTACACCGAACTGAGATACCTACAGCGTGAGCT
ATGAGAAAGCGCCACGCTTCCCGAAGGGAGAAAGGCGGACAGGTATCCGGTAAGCGGCAGGGTCGGAACA
GGAGAGCGCACGAGGGAGCTTCCAGGGGGAAACGCCTGGTATCTTTATAGTCCTGTCGGGTTTCGCCACC
TCTGACTTGAGCGTCGATTTTTGTGATGCTCGTCAGGGGGGCGGAGCCTATGGAAAAACGCCAGCAACGC
GGCCTTTTTACGGTTCCTGGCCTTTTGCTGGCCTTTTGCTCACATGTTCTTTCCTGCGTTATCCCCTGAT
TCTGTGGATAACCGTATTACCGCCTTTGAGTGAGCTGATACCGCTCGCCGCAGCCGAACGACCGAGCGCA
GCGAGTCAGTGAGCGAGGAAGCGGAAGAGCGCCCAATACGCAAACCGCCTCTCCCCGCGCGTTGGCCGAT
TCATTAATGCAGCTGGCACGACAGGTTTCCCGACTGGAAAGCGGGCAGTGAGCGCAACGCAATTAATGTG
AGTTAGCTCACTCATTAGGCACCCCAGGCTTTACACTTTATGCTTCCGGCTCGTATGTTGTGTGGAATTG
TGAGCGGATAACAATTTCACACAGGAAACAGCTATGACCATGATTACGCCAAGCGCGCAATTAACCCTCA
CTAAAGGGAACAAAAGCTGGAGCTGCAAGC
Features (pLannotate 1.2.2; 31 found; start..end, strand, type, name):
      5..231     +  promoter       RSV promoter: Rous sarcoma virus enhancer/promoter
    232..412     +  LTR            5' LTR (truncated): truncated 5' long terminal repeat (LTR) from HIV-1
    459..584     +  misc_feature   HIV-1 Ψ: packaging signal of human immunodeficiency virus type 1
    568..931     +  CDS            HIV-1 gag (fragment): gag protein from human immunodeficiency virus 1; gag
   1077..1310    +  misc_feature   RRE: The Rev response element (RRE) of HIV-1 allows for Rev-dependent mRNA export from the nucleus to the cytoplasm.
   1687..1713    +  CDS            Rev (fragment): human immunodeficiency virus 1 (HIV-1) Rev protein; rev; enhances nuclear export of unspliced and incompletely spliced viral mRNAs
   1720..1743    +  promoter       SV40 promoter (fragment): SV40 early promoter
   1744..1815    +  promoter       SV40 promoter (fragment): SV40 enhancer and early promoter
   1839..1974    +  rep_origin     SV40 ori: SV40 origin of replication
   2020..2616    +  CDS            PuroR (fragment): puromycin N-acetyltransferase; pac from Streptomyces; confers resistance to puromycin
   2665..2782    +  misc_feature   cPPT/CTS: central polypurine tract and central termination sequence of HIV-1
   2847..2913    +  CDS            small t antigen (fragment): SV40 (simian virus 40) small t antigen
   2920..4098    +  promoter       EF-1α promoter: strong constitutive promoter for human elongation factor EF-1α
   4115..5881    +  CDS            EGR4: EGR4_HUMAN - Experimental evidence at protein level: Swiss-Prot protein existence level 1. Transcriptional regulator. Recognizes and binds to the DNA sequence 5'-GCGGGGGCG-3' (GSG). Activates the transcription of target genes whose products are required for mitogenesis and differentiation (By similarity). From Homo sapiens (Human).
   5897..5950    +  promoter       U6 promoter (fragment): RNA polymerase III promoter for human U6 snRNA
   5992..6580    +  misc_feature   WPRE: woodchuck hepatitis virus posttranscriptional regulatory element
   6631..6650    +  misc_feature   cPPT/CTS (fragment): central polypurine tract and central termination sequence of HIV-1
   6652..6885    +  LTR            3' LTR (ΔU3): self-inactivating 3' long terminal repeat (LTR) from HIV-1
   6963..7084    +  polyA_signal   SV40 poly(A) signal: SV40 polyadenylation signal
   7124..7259    +  rep_origin     SV40 ori: SV40 origin of replication
   7280..7298    -  promoter       T7 promoter: promoter for bacteriophage T7 RNA polymerase
   7306..7461    +  CDS            lacZα (fragment): LacZα fragment of β-galactosidase; lacZ fragment
   7466..7894    +  rep_origin     f1 ori (sequence partly withheld): f1 bacteriophage origin of replication; arrow indicates direction of (+) strand synthesis
   7947..8051    +  promoter       AmpR promoter: bla
   8052..8912    +  CDS            AmpR: β-lactamase; bla; confers resistance to ampicillin, carbenicillin, and related antibiotics
   9083..9671    +  rep_origin     ori: high-copy-number ColE1/pMB1/pBR322/pUC origin of replication
   9854..9946    +  CDS            lacI (fragment): lac repressor; lacI; The lac repressor binds to the lac operator to inhibit transcription in E. coli. This inhibition can be relieved by adding lactose or isopropyl-β-D-thiogalactopyranoside (IPTG).
   9959..9980    +  protein_bind   CAP binding site: CAP binding activates transcription in the presence of cAMP. E. coli catabolite activator protein
   9995..10025   +  promoter       lac promoter: promoter for the E. coli lac operon
  10033..10049   +  protein_bind   lac operator: The lac repressor binds to the lac operator to inhibit transcription in E. coli. This inhibition can be relieved by adding lactose or isopropyl-β-D-thiogalactopyranoside (IPTG). lac repressor encoded by lacI
  10094..10112   +  promoter       T3 promoter: promoter for bacteriophage T3 RNA polymerase
