[The description below was written by a language model from this plasmid's Addgene catalogue record and pLannotate feature annotations shown in this document.]
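Description:
TFORF0501 is a lentiviral mammalian expression plasmid built on the pLX_TRC317 backbone that carries the human transcription factor EGR4 (also known as NGFI-C) as an overexpression ORF. It belongs to a barcoded transcription factor ORF collection in which each ORF is paired with a unique 24-bp barcode, so that the factor delivered to a cell can be identified in pooled screens. The barcode is not annotated as a separate feature in the table. In bacteria the plasmid is maintained through a high-copy ColE1/pUC-type origin and ampicillin resistance (AmpR). An f1 origin and remnants of a lac/lacZα cloning region flanked by T7 and T3 promoters are also present in the backbone. The depositor notes that the plasmid can recombine during propagation.

The viral portion has a third-generation, self-inactivating layout. An RSV promoter drives a truncated HIV-1 5' LTR, followed by the Ψ packaging signal with a gag fragment, the Rev response element and a cPPT/CTS. The transfer region ends in a ΔU3 3' LTR with an SV40 polyadenylation signal downstream. Within it, an SV40 early promoter/origin segment sits upstream of the puromycin N-acetyltransferase gene, allowing selection of transduced cells. A separate EF-1α promoter drives the EGR4 coding sequence, which the depositor reports was synthesized. A WPRE downstream of the ORF enhances transcript stability and expression. The short U6 promoter fragment annotated between the ORF and the WPRE probably reflects a partial sequence match in this linker region rather than a functional Pol III promoter. The construct is intended for packaging into lentivirus for constitutive EGR4 overexpression, individually or in pooled transcription factor screens such as directed differentiation studies.
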