Addgene plasmid #142274: TFORF0501
Purpose: Lentiviral vector for overexpressing transcription factor ORFs with unique 24-bp barcodes. Barcodes facilitate identification of transcription factors in pooled screens.
Depositing lab: Feng Zhang. Depositing organization: Broad Institute. Publication: A transcription factor atlas of directed differentiation. Joung J, Ma S, Tay T, Geiger-Schuller KR, Kirchgatterer PC, Verdine VK, Guo B, Arias-Garcia MA, Allen WE, Singh A, Kuksenko O, Abudayyeh OO, Gootenberg JS, Fu Z, Macrae RK, Buenrostro JD, Regev A, Zhang F. Cell. 2023 Jan 5;186(1):209-229.e26. doi: 10.1016/j.cell.2022.11.026. PubMed 36608654.
Backbone
  Vector backbone: pLX_TRC317
  Backbone manufacturer: Broad Institute Genetic Perturbation Platform
  Backbone size w/o insert (bp): 8264
  Vector type: Mammalian Expression, Lentiviral
  Selectable markers: Puromycin
Growth in bacteria
  Bacterial resistance: Ampicillin, 100 μg/mL
  Growth temperature: 30°C
  Growth strain: DH5alpha
  Copy number: High Copy
Gene/Insert
  Gene/Insert name: EGR4
  Species: H. sapiens (human)
  Insert size (bp): 1871
  Entrez Gene: EGR4 (a.k.a. NGFI-C, NGFIC, PAT133)
  Promoter: EF1a
  Cloning method: Unknown
  Sequencing primers: 5′ GGGTGGAGACTGAAGTTAGGCCAG; 3′ CACATAGCGTAAAAGGAGCAACATAG
Terms and licenses: Academic/Nonprofit Terms; Industry Terms: Not Available to Industry
Depositor comments: NM_001965,ENST00000545030 . The transcription factor ORF portion of this plasmid was synthesized by Genewiz. Please test multiple small colonies in case of plasmid recombination. To make this collection available in a timely manner, a portion of this collection was not fully sequenced by Addgene. If an Addgene verified full plasmid sequence is not available, please contact us prior to placing an order to request the full sequence.
How to cite: TFORF0501 was a gift from Feng Zhang (Addgene plasmid # 142274 ; http://n2t.net/addgene:142274 ; RRID:Addgene_142274)
