>Addgene plasmid #142274 | TFORF0501 | depositor partial sequence | sequence record 278960 | Insert
ACCGCCACCATGGCAGTGGCCCGGGGAGTCGGAAGCCCGGAGCCAGCGCCGCCGCAGCTATATAAGTGGG
GGGGCTGTGGGCTGGGGGAGCCCGGCAGCGCTTTGGAGAGGCGAGGAGCCGCCGCCCGAGGCCGGTGCGG
GCGAGCGAGGGCGCCGCGGCTCCCCGACTCCTTTCCCAGAGGTGAGTGCCCGAAGCCAGGAGCCCGGGCG
CCTAGGTCTGTGCGCTGCGGGGAACCCCTACCGCCAGCCTCCCCGCCACCCGCGCGCCCCCAAGCCCAGC
GGGCGAGGCCCCGGGCGCCCCACAGCCGGCGCCGCGCCATGCTCCACCTTAGCGAGTTTTCCGAACCCGA
CGCGCTCCTCGTCAAGTCCACTGAAGGCTGTTGCGCCGAACCCAGCGCTGAATTGCCCCGGCTGCCTGCC
AGGGACGCTCCCGCGGCCACCGGCTACCCTGGAGCAGGCGACTTCTTGAGCTGGGCTTTGAACAGCTGCG
GCGCAAGTGGGGACTTAGCCGACTCCTGCTTCCTGGAGGGGCCTGCGCCCACACCCCCTCCCGGCCTCAG
CTACAGCGGTAGCTTCTTCATTCAGGCAGTGCCCGAACACCCGCACGACCCGGAGGCACTCTTCAACCTC
ATGTCGGGCATCTTAGGCCTGGCACCCTTCCCCGGTCCAGAGGCAGCAGCGTCCAGATCCCCGCTGGATG
CCCCTTTTCCTGCGGGGTCCGATGCCTTGCTGCCGGGTCCGCCGGACCTTTACTCCCCGGATCTGGGCGC
TGCCCCTTTCCCAGAGGCGTTCTGGGAGGCCTCGCCTTGCGCGGGTGCCCCCTCGCAGTGCCTGTATGAG
CCTCAGCTCTCCCCGCCCGACGTCAAGCCCGGCCTCCGGGCGCCTCCCGCCTCGCCAGCGCTGGACGCTG
TCTCTGCCTTCAAGGGTCCCTACGCGCCCTGGGAGCTGCTTTCTGTGGGGGCCCCAGGGAACTGTGGGTC
ACAGGGAGACTACCAGGCCGCCCCGGAGGCTCGTTTTCCCGTAATAGGGACCAAGATTGAGGACTTGCTG
TCCATCAGCTGCCCTGCGGAACTGCCGGCCGTCCCAGCCAACAGACTCTATCCCAGCGGGGCCTATGACG
CTTTCCCGCTGGCCCCGGGTGACTTAGGGGAGGGGGCTGAGGGCCTCCCTGGGCTCCTGACCCCTCCTAG
TGGGGAGGGAGGGAGTAGCGGCGACGGCGGAGAGTTTCTGGCCAGTACGCAGCCTCAGCTTTCCCCGCTG
GGCCTTCGCAGCGCCGCCGCGGCGGACTTCCCTAAACCTCTGGTGGCGGACATCCCTGGAAGCAGTGGCG
TGGCTGCACCACCCGTGCCGCCGCCGCCGCCCACCCCTTTCCCCCAGGCCAAGGCGCGACGCAAGGGGCG
CCGCGGCGGCAAATGCAGCACGCGCTGCTTCTGCCCGCGGCCGCACGCCAAGGCCTTCGCTTGCCCGGTG
GAGAGTTGTGTGCGGAGCTTTGCGCGCTCCGACGAGCTCAATCGCCACCTGCGCATCCACACGGGCCACA
AACCCTTCCAGTGCCGCATCTGCCTCCGCAACTTCAGCCGCAGCGACCACCTCACCACGCACGTGCGCAC
CCACACCGGCGAGAAGCCTTTTGCTTGCGACGTGTGCGGCCGCCGCTTCGCGCGCAGCGATGAGAAGAAA
CGGCACAGCAAGGTGCACCTCAAGCAGAAGGCGCGCGCCGAGGAGCGGCTCAAGGGCCTCGGCTTTTACT
CGCTGGGCCTCTCCTTCGCTTCTCTCTAGTAATGAACTAGTCCGTAACTTGAAAGTATTTCGATTTCTTG
GCTTTATATATCTTGTGGAAAGGACGAGGACACGCATGAATCCATGGACAA
