>Addgene plasmid #142274 | TFORF0501 | depositor partial sequence | sequence record 278961 | Barcode
GGACACGCATGAATCCATGGACAA
